>Addgene plasmid #54354 | LIIalpha F 5-6 | depositor full sequence | sequence record 84574 | Full Sequence
GAAAACTCACGTTAAGGGATTTTGGTCATGAGATTATCAAAAAGGATCTTCACCTAGATCATCGGAAGAA
CGGCAACTAAGCTGCCGGGTTTGAAACACGGATGATCTCGCGGAGGGTAGCATGTTGATTGTAACGATGA
CAGAGCGTTGCTGCCTGTGATCAATTCGGGCACGAACCCAGTGGACATAAGCCTGTTCGGTTCGTAAGCT
GTAATGCAAGTAGCGTATGCGCTCACGCAACTGGTCCAGAACCTTGACCGAACGCAGCGGTGGTAACGGC
GCAGTGGCGGTTTTCATGGCTTGTTATGACTGTTTTTTTGGGGTACAGTCTATGCCTCGGGCATCCAAGC
AGCAAGCGCGTTACGCCGTGGGTCGATGTTTGATGTTATGGAGCAGCAACGATGTTACGCAGCAGGGCAG
TCGCCCTAAAACAAAGTTAAACATCATGGGGGAAGCGGTGATCGCCGAAGTATCGACTCAACTATCAGAG
GTAGTTGGCGTCATCGAGCGCCATCTCGAACCGACGTTGCTGGCCGTACATTTGTACGGCTCCGCAGTGG
ATGGCGGCCTGAAGCCACACAGTGATATTGATTTGCTGGTTACGGTGACCGTAAGGCTTGATGAAACAAC
GCGGCGAGCTTTGATCAACGACCTTTTGGAAACTTCGGCTTCCCCTGGAGAGAGCGAGATTCTCCGCGCT
GTAGAAGTCACCATTGTTGTGCACGACGACATCATTCCGTGGCGTTATCCAGCTAAGCGCGAACTGCAAT
TTGGAGAATGGCAGCGCAATGACATTCTTGCAGGTATCTTCGAGCCAGCCACGATCGACATTGATCTGGC
TATCTTGCTGACAAAAGCAAGAGAACATAGCGTTGCCTTGGTAGGTCCAGCGGCGGAGGAACTCTTTGAT
CCGGTTCCTGAACAGGATCTATTTGAGGCGCTAAATGAAACCTTAACGCTATGGAACTCGCCGCCCGACT
GGGCTGGCGATGAGCGAAATGTAGTGCTTACGTTGTCCCGCATTTGGTACAGCGCAGTAACCGGCAAAAT
CGCGCCGAAGGATGTCGCTGCCGACTGGGCAATGGAGCGCCTGCCGGCCCAGTATCAGCCCGTCATACTT
GAAGCTAGACAGGCTTATCTTGGACAAGAAGAAGATCGCTTGGCCTCGCGCGCAGATCAGTTGGAAGAAT
TTGTCCACTACGTGAAAGGCGAGATCACCAAGGTAGTCGGCAAATAATGTCTAGCTAGAAATTCGTTCAA
GCCGACGCCGCTTCGCGGCGCGGCTTAACTCAAGCGTTAGATGCACTAAGCACATAATTGCTCACAGCCA
AACTATCAGGTCAAGTCTGCTTTTATTATTTTTAAGCGTGCATAATAAGCCCTACACAAATTGGGAGATA
TATCATGCATGACCAAAATCCCTTAACGTGAGTTTTCGTTCCACTGAGCGTCAGACCCCGTAGAAAAGAT
CAAAGGATCTTCTGCCATTTTTGGGGTGAGGCCGTTCGCGGCCGAGGGGCGCAGCCCCTGGGGGGATGGG
AGCTCGGTGCCTTGATGTGGGCGCCGGCGGTCGAGTGGCGACGGCGCGGCTTGTCCGCGCCCTGGTAGAT
TGCCTGGCCGTAGGCCAGCCATTTTTGAGCGGCCAGCGGCCGCGATAGGCCGACGCGAAGCGGCGGGGCG
TAGGGAGCGCAGCGACCGAAGGGTAGGCGCTTTTTGCAGCTCTTCGGCTGTGCGCTGGCCAGACAGTTAT
GCACAGGCCAGGCGGGTTTTAAGAGTTTTAATAAGTTTTAAAGAGTTTTAGGCGGAAAAATCGCCTTTTT
TCTCTTTTATATCAGTCACTTACATGTGTGACCGGTTCCCAATGTACGGCTTTGGGTTCCCAATGTACGG
GTTCCGGTTCCCAATGTACGGCTTTGGGTTCCCAATGTACGTGCTATCCACAGGAAAGAAGCTTTTTCGA
CCTTTTTCCCCTGCTAGGGCAATTTGCCCTAGCATCTGCTCCGTACATTAGGAACCGGCGGATGCTTCGC
CCTCGATCAGGTTGCGGTAGCGCATGACTAGGATCGGGCCAGCCTGCCCCGCCTCCTCCTTCAAATCGTA
CTCCGGCAGGTCATTTGACCCGATCAGCTTGCGCACGGTGAAACAGAACTTCTTGAACTCTCCGGCGCTG
CCACTGCGTTCGTAGATCGTCTTGAACAACCATCTGGCTTCTGCCTTGCCTGCGGCGCGGCGTGCCAGGC
GGTAGAGAAAACGGCCGATGCCGGGATCGATCAAAAAGTAATCGGGGTGAACCGTCAGCACGTCCGGGTT
CTTGCCTTCTGTGATCTCGCGGTACATCCAATCAGCTAGCTCGATCTCGATGTACTCCGGCCGCCCGGTT
TCGCTCTTTACGATCTTGTAGCGGCTAATCAAGGCTTCACCCTCGGATACCGTCACCAGGCGGCCGTTCT
TGGCCTTCTTCGTACGCTGCATGGCAACGTGCGTGGTGTTTAACCGAATGCAGGTTTCTACCAGGTCGTC
TTTCTGCTTTCCGCCATCGGCTCGCCGGCAGAACTTGAGTACGTCCGCAACGTGTGGACGGAACACGCGG
CCGGGCTTGTCTCCCTTCCCTTCCCGGTATCGGTTCATGGATTCGGTTAGATGGGAAACCGCCATCAGTA
CCAGGTCGTAATCCCACACACTGGCCATGCCGGCCGGCCCTGCGGAAACCTCTACGTGCCCGTCTGGAAG
CTCGTAGCGGATCACCTCGCCAGCTCGTCGGTCACGCTTCGACAGACGGAAAACGGCCACGTCCATGATG
CTGCGACTATCGCGGGTGCCCACGTCATAGAGCATCGGAACGAAAAAATCTGGTTGCTCGTCGCCCTTGG
GCGGCTTCCTAATCGACGACGCACCGGCTGCCGGCGGTTGCCGGGATTCTTTGCGGATTCGATCAGCGGC
CGCTTGCCACGATTCACCGGGGCGTGCTTCTGCCTCGATGCGTTGCCGCTGGGCGGCCTGCGCGGCCTTC
AACTTCTCCACCAGGTCATCACCCAGCGCCGCGCCGATTTGTACCGGGCCGGATGGTTTGCGACCGCTCA
CGCCGATTCCTCGGGCTTGGGGGTTCCAGTGCCATTGCAGGGCCGGCAGACAACCCAGCCGCTTACGCCT
GGCCAACCGCCCGTTCCTCCACACATGGGGCATTCCACGGCGTCGGTGCCTGGTTGTTCTTGATTTTCCA
TGCCGCCTCCTTTAGCCGCTAAAATTCATCTACTCATTTATTCATTTGCTCATTTACTCTGGTAGCTGCG
CGATGTATTCAGATAGCAGCTCGGTAATGGTCTTGCCTTGGCGTACCGCGTACATCTTCAGCTTGGTGTG
ATCCTCCGCCGGCAACTGAAAGTTGACCCGCTTCATGGCTGGCGTGTCTGCCAGGCTGGCCAACGTTGCA
GCCTTGCTGCTGCGTGCGCTCGGACGGCCGGCACTTAGCGTGTTTGTGCTTTTGCTCATTTTCTCTTTAC
CTCATTAACTCAAATGAGTTTTGATTTAATTTCAGCGGCCAGCGCCTGGACCTCGCGGGCAGCGTCGCCC
TCGGGTTCTGATTCAAGAACGGTTGTGCCGGCGGCGGCAGTGCCTGGGTAGCTCACGCGCTGCGTGATAC
GGGACTCAAGAATGGGCAGCTCGTACCCGGCCAGCGCCTCGGCAACCTCACCGCCGATGCGCGTGCCTTT
GATCGCCCGCGACACGACAAAGGCCGCTTGTAGCCTTCCATCCGTGACCTCAATGCGCTGCTTAACCAGC
TCCACCAGGTCGGCGGTGGCCCATATGTCGTAAGGGCTTGGCTGCACCGGAATCAGCACGAAGTCGGCTG
CCTTGATCGCGGACACAGCCAAGTCCGCCGCCTGGGGCGCTCCGTCGATCACTACGAAGTCGCGCCGGCC
GATGGCCTTCACGTCGCGGTCAATCGTCGGGCGGTCGATGCCGACAACGGTTAGCGGTTGATCTTCCCGC
ACGGCCGCCCAATCGCGGGCACTGCCCTGGGGATCGGAATCGACTAACAGAACATCGGCCCCGGCGAGTT
GCAGGGCGCGGGCTAGATGGGTTGCGATGGTCGTCTTGCCTGACCCGCCTTTCTGGTTAAGTACAGCGAT
AACCTTCATGCGTTCCCCTTGCGTATTTGTTTATTTACTCATCGCATCATATACGCAGCGACCGCATGAC
GCAAGCTGTTTTACTCAAATACACATCACCTTTTTAGACGGCGGCGCTCGGTTTCTTCAGCGGCCAAGCT
GGCCGGCCAGGCCGCCAGCTTGGCATCAGACAAACCGGCCAGGATTTCATGCAGCCGCACGGCTGATGGG
CTGCCTGTATCGAGTGGTGATTTTGTGCCGAGCTGCCGGTCGGGGAGCTGTTGGCTGGCTGGTGGCAGGA
TATATTGTGGTGTAAACAAATTGACGCTTAGACACTTAATAACACATTGCGGACGTTTTTAATGTACTGG
GGTGGATTACGGAAGACAATGAGGCGGTGAGACCAAAGCTGAACGAGAAACGTAAAATGATATAAATATC
AATATATTAAATTAGATTTTGCATAAAAAACAGACTACATAATACTGTAAAACACAACATATCCAGTCAC
TATGGCGGCCCCTCGAGGGGCCGCATTAGGCACCCCAGGCTTTACACTTTATGCTTCCGGCTCGTATAAT
GTGTGGATTTTGAGTTAGGATCCGTCGAGATTTTCAGGAGCTAAGGAAGCTAAAATGGAGAAAAAAATCA
CTGGATATACCACCGTTGATATATCCCAATGGCATCGTAAAGAACATTTTGAGGCATTTCAGTCAGTTGC
TCAATGTACCTATAACCAGACCGTTCAGCTGGATATTACGGCCTTTTTAAAGACCGTAAAGAAAAATAAG
CACAAGTTTTATCCGGCCTTTATTCACATTCTTGCCCGCCTGATGAATGCTCATCCGGAATTCCGTATGG
CAATGAAAGACGGTGAGCTGGTGATATGGGATAGTGTTCACCCTTGTTACACCGTTTTCCATGAGCAAAC
TGAAACGTTTTCATCGCTCTGGAGTGAATACCACGACGATTTCCGGCAGTTTCTACACATATATTCGCAA
GATGTGGCGTGTTACGGTGAAAACCTGGCCTATTTCCCTAAAGGGTTTATTGAGAATATGTTTTTCGTGT
CAGCCAATCCCTGGGTGAGTTTCACCAGTTTTGATTTAAACGTGGCCAATATGGACAACTTCTTCGCCCC
CGTTTTCACCATGGGCAAATATTATACGCAAGGCGACAAGGTGCTGATGCCGCTGGCGATTCAGGTTCAT
CATGCCGTTTGTGATGGCTTCCATGTCGGCAGAATGCTTAATGAATTACAACAGTACTGCGATGAGTGGC
AGGGCGGGGCGTAATCTAGAGGATCCGGCTTACTAAAAGCCAGATAACAGTATGCGTATTTGCGCGCTGA
TTTTTGCGGTATAAGAATATATACTGATATGTATACCCGAAGTATGTCAAAAAGAGGTATGCTATGAAGC
AGCGTATTACAGTGACAGTTGACAGCGACAGCTATCAGTTGCTCAAGGCATATATGATGTCAATATCTCC
GGTCTGGTAAGCACAACCATGCAGAATGAAGCCCGTCGTCTGCGTGCCGAACGCTGGAAAGCGGAAAATC
AGGAAGGGATGGCTGAGGTCGCCCGGTTTATTGAAATGAACGGCTCTTTTGCTGACGAGAACAGGGGCTG
GTGAAATGCAGTTTAAGGTTTACACCTATAAAAGAGAGAGCCGTTATCGTCTGTTTGTGGATGTACAGAG
TGATATTATTGACACGCCCGGGCGACGGATGGTGATCCCCCTGGCCAGTGCACGTCTGCTGTCAGATAAA
GTCCCCCGTGAACTTTACCCGGTGGTGCATATCGGGGATGAAAGCTGGCGCATGATGACCACCGATATGG
CCAGTGTGCCGGTTTCCGTTATCGGGGAAGAAGTGGCTGATCTCAGCCACCGCGAAAATGACATCAAAAA
CGCCATTAACCTGATGTTCTGGGGAATATAAATGTCAGGCTCCCTTATACACAGCCAGTCTGCAGGTCGA
CGGTCTCATGTCTCTGTTGTCTTCTCTGGTTTAAACTATCAGTGTTTGACAGGATATATTGGCGGGTAAA
CCTAAGAGAAAAGAGCGTTTATTAGAATAATCGGATATTTAAAAGGGCGTGAAAAGGTTTATCCGTTCGT
CCATTTGTATGTGCCAACCACAGGAACCGTAAAAAGGCCGCGTTGCTGGCGTTTTTCCATAGGCTCCGCC
CCCCTGACGAGCATCACAAAAATCGACGCTCAAGTCAGAGGTGGCGAAACCCGACAGGACTATAAAGATA
CCAGGCGTTTCCCCCTGGAAGCTCCCTCGTGCGCTCTCCTGTTCCGACCCTGCCGCTTACCGGATACCTG
TCCGCCTTTCTCCCTTCGGGAAGCGTGGCGCTTTCTCATAGCTCACGCTGTAGGTATCTCAGTTCGGTGT
AGGTCGTTCGCTCCAAGCTGGGCTGTGTGCACGAACCCCCCGTTCAGCCCGACCGCTGCGCCTTATCCGG
TAACTATCGTCTTGAGTCCAACCCGGTAAGACACGACTTATCGCCACTGGCAGCAGCCACTGGTAACAGG
ATTAGCAGAGCGAGGTATGTAGGCGGTGCTACAGAGTTCTTGAAGTGGTGGCCTAACTACGGCTACACTA
GAAGGACAGTATTTGGTATCTGCGCTCTGCTGAAGCCAGTTACCTTCGGAAAAAGAGTTGGTAGCTCTTG
ATCCGGCAAACAAACCACCGCTGGTAGCGGTGGTTTTTTTGTTTGCAAGCAGCAGATTACGCGCAGAAAA
AAAGGATCTCAAGAAGATCCTTTGATCTTTTCTACGGGGTCTGACGCTCAGTGGAAC
Features (pLannotate 1.2.2; 16 found; start..end, strand, type, name):
    184..207     +  promoter       Pc promoter (fragment): intI1 (promoter lies within the coding sequence); class 1 integron promoter
    383..439     +  CDS            GmR (fragment): gentamycin acetyltransferase; aacC1; confers resistance to gentamycin
    450..1237    +  CDS            SmR (fragment): aminoglycoside adenylyltransferase (Murphy, 1985); aadA; confers resistance to spectinomycin and streptomycin
   1482..1542    -  rep_origin     oriV (fragment): incP origin of replication
   1748..1942    -  rep_origin     pVS1 oriV: origin of replication for the Pseudomonas plasmid pVS1 (Heeb et al., 2000)
   2008..3081    -  CDS            pVS1 RepA: replication protein from the Pseudomonas plasmid pVS1 (Heeb et al., 2000)
   3510..4139    -  CDS            pVS1 StaA: stability protein from the Pseudomonas plasmid pVS1 (Heeb et al., 2000)
   4403..4427    +  misc_feature   LB T-DNA repeat: left border repeat from nopaline C58 T-DNA
   4515..4624    +  protein_bind   attR1 (fragment): mutant version of attR; recombination site for the Gateway® LR reaction LR Clonase™
   4661..4691    +  promoter       lac UV5 promoter: E. coli lac promoter with an "up" mutation
   4715..4744    +  promoter       cat promoter (fragment): promoter of the E. coli cat gene encoding chloramphenicol acetyltransferase
   4745..5401    +  CDS            cat: CAT_ECOLX - Experimental evidence at protein level: Swiss-Prot protein existence level 1. This enzyme is an effector of chloramphenicol resistance in bacteria. From Escherichia coli. This protein is used as a marker in many commonly used cloning vectors, such as pACYC184.
   5583..5741    +  CDS            ccdA (fragment): CCDA_ECO57 - Also known as H, letA. Experimental evidence at protein level: Swiss-Prot protein existence level 1. Antitoxin component of a type II toxin-antitoxin (TA) system which inhibits the post-segregational killing (PSK) of plasmid-free cells, also referred to as a plasmid addiction system. Binds to and blocks the activity of CcdB; will also remove bound CcdB protein from the CcdB-GyrA complex by forming a CcdA-CcdB complex, a process termed rejuvenation. Functions as a transcriptional corepressor for the ccdAB operon, repression also requires CcdB (By similarity). From Escherichia coli
   5746..6051    +  CDS            ccdB: CcdB, a bacterial toxin that poisons DNA gyrase; ccdB; Plasmids containing the ccdB gene cannot be propagated in standard E. coli strains.
   6137..6161    +  misc_feature   RB T-DNA repeat: right border repeat from nopaline C58 T-DNA
   6284..6872    -  rep_origin     ori: high-copy-number ColE1/pMB1/pBR322/pUC origin of replication
