[The description below was written by a language model from this plasmid's Addgene catalogue record and pLannotate feature annotations shown in this document.]
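Description:
LIIalpha F 5-6 is an empty binary plant expression backbone from a modular, type IIS restriction enzyme-based (Golden Gate-style) assembly kit for multigene expression, gene silencing and silencing rescue in plants. It is built on the Xpre-S (pICH50505) backbone and serves as a level II/level IV acceptor in that system. The 6.9 kb plasmid carries two replication systems. A high-copy ColE1/pUC-type origin supports propagation in E. coli. The pVS1 origin, together with its RepA replication protein and StaA stability protein, allows stable maintenance in Agrobacterium. Backbone selection comes from an aadA (SmR) gene conferring spectinomycin/streptomycin resistance. Short fragments of a class 1 integron promoter, a gentamicin acetyltransferase gene and an incP oriV are also annotated and appear to be remnants of the backbone's construction.

The vector carries no gene of interest. Between the nopaline-type left and right T-DNA border repeats it holds a counterselectable ccdB cassette consisting of a chloramphenicol acetyltransferase gene with its promoter, a ccdA fragment and the full ccdB gyrase toxin gene. A partial attR1 site and a lac UV5 promoter are annotated upstream, which suggests the cassette derives from a Gateway-type cassette. According to the depositor, the cassette was inserted by Esp3I cut-ligation and is flanked by type IIS fusion sites. The "5-6" in the name may indicate the assembly position these sites define, although the record does not explain the name. During assembly, incoming modules replace the cassette, so correct products lose both ccdB toxicity and chloramphenicol resistance, while unmodified vector is eliminated in standard E. coli strains. The empty backbone must therefore be maintained in a ccdB-tolerant strain such as DB3.1, under chloramphenicol and spectinomycin selection. The record shows no plant promoter, terminator or plant selection marker. These would have to be supplied by the inserted modules before Agrobacterium-mediated delivery of the T-DNA.
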