Addgene plasmid #54354: LIIalpha F 5-6
Purpose: (Empty Backbone)
Depositing lab: Martin Parniske. Depositing organization: Ludwig-Maximilians-Universitaet Muenchen (LMU). Publication: A modular plasmid assembly kit for multigene expression, gene silencing and silencing rescue in plants. Binder A, Lambert J, Morbitzer R, Popp C, Ott T, Lahaye T, Parniske M. PLoS One. 2014 Feb 13;9(2):e88218. doi: 10.1371/journal.pone.0088218. eCollection 2014. PubMed 24551083.
Backbone
  Vector backbone: Xpre-S (pICH50505)
  Backbone manufacturer: Icon Genetics
  Vector type: plant expression
Growth in bacteria
  Bacterial resistance: Chloramphenicol and Spectinomycin, 25 & 50 μg/mL
  Growth temperature: 37°C
  Growth strain: DB3.1
  Copy number: High Copy
Gene/Insert
  Gene/Insert name: None
Terms and licenses: Academic/Nonprofit Terms; Industry Terms: Not Available to Industry
Depositor comments: binary expression vector. LII/LIV backbone. ccdB cassettes (ccdB and chloramphenicol resistance gene) were added between the borders by Esp3I cut-ligation, flanked by appropriate type IIS fusion sites
How to cite: LIIalpha F 5-6 was a gift from Martin Parniske (Addgene plasmid # 54354 ; http://n2t.net/addgene:54354 ; RRID:Addgene_54354)
