>Addgene plasmid #54354 | LIIalpha F 5-6 | addgene partial sequence | sequence record 99936 | RB-F1 5'-ggataaaccttttcacgccc-3'
GAGGTATGCTATGAAGCAGCGTATTACAGTGACAGTTGACAGCGACAGCTATCAGTTGCTCAAGGCATAT
ATGATGTCAATATCTCCGGTCTGGTAAGCACAACCATGCAGAATGAAGCCCGTCGTCTGCGTGCCGAACG
CTGGAAAGCGGAAAATCAGGAAGGGATGGCTGAGGTCGCCCGGTTTATTGAAATGAACGGCTCTTTTGCT
GACGAGAACAGGGGCTGGTGAAATGCAGTTTAAGGTTTACACCTATAAAAGAGAGAGCCGTTATCGTCTG
TTTGTGGATGTACAGAGTGATATTATTGACACGCCCGGGCGACGGATGGTGATCCCCCTGGCCAGTGCAC
GTCTGCTGTCAGATAAAGTCCCCCGTGAACTTTACCCGGTGGTGCATATCGGGGATGAAAGCTGGCGCAT
GATGACCACCGATATGGCCAGTGTGCCGGTTTCCGTTATCGGGGAAGAAGTGGCTGATCTCAGCCACCGC
GAAAATGACATCAAAAACGCCATTAACCTGATGTTCTGGGGAATATAAATGTCAGGCTCCCTTATACACA
GCCAGTCTGCAGGTCGACGGTCTCATGTCTCTGTTGTCTTCTCTGGTTTAAACTATCAGTGTTTGACAGG
ATATATTGGCGGGTAAACCTAAGAGAAAAGA
