>Addgene plasmid #54354 | LIIalpha F 5-6 | addgene partial sequence | sequence record 99937 | LB-F1 5'-gtggtgtaaacaaattgacgc-3'
GTACTGGGGTGGATTACGGAAGACAATGAGGCGGTGAGACCAAAGCTGAACGAGAAACGTAAAATGATAT
AAATATCAATATATTAAATTAGATTTTGCATAAAAAACAGACTACATAATACTGTAAAACACAACATATC
CAGTCACTATGGCGGCCCCTCGAGGGGCCGCATTAGGCACCCCAGGCTTTACACTTTATGCTTCCGGCTC
GTATAATGTGTGGATTTTGAGTTAGGATCCGTCGAGATTTTCAGGAGCTAAGGAAGCTAAAATGGAGAAA
AAAATCACTGGATATACCACCGTTGATATATCCCAATGGCATCGTAAAGAACATTTTGAGGCATTTCAGT
CAGTTGCTCAATGTACCTATAACCAGACCGTTCAGCTGGATATTACGGCCTTTTTAAAGACCGTAAAGAA
AAATAAGCACAAGTTTTATCCGGCCTTTATTCACATTCTTGCCCGCCTGATGAATGCTCATCCGGAATTC
CGTATGGCAATGAAAGACGGTGAGCTGGTGATATGGGATAGTGTTCACCCTTGTTACACCGTTTTCCATG
A
